Addgene plasmid #189889: p667-UBC-AKT1-V5-miniTurbo_IDG-K
Purpose: Gateway destination clone of AKT1 (human) tagged with C-terminal V5-miniTurbo for generating protein-proximity networks using proximity-dependent biotinylation proteomics
Depositing lab: Ben Major. Depositing organization: Washington University in Saint Louis.
Backbone
  Vector backbone: pDest667
  Backbone manufacturer: PEL
  Backbone size w/o insert (bp): 9014
  Vector type: Mammalian Expression, Lentiviral ; Gateway Destination
  Selectable markers: Puromycin
Growth in bacteria
  Bacterial resistance: Ampicillin, 100 μg/mL
  Growth temperature: 30°C
  Growth strain: DH10B
  Copy number: Low Copy
Gene/Insert
  Gene/Insert name: AKT1 (alt names: AKT1-V5-miniTurbo; V5-miniTurbo)
  Species: H. sapiens (human)
  Entrez Gene: AKT1 (a.k.a. AKT, PKB, PKB-ALPHA, PRKBA, RAC, RAC-ALPHA)
  Promoter: Ubiquitin
  Tag / fusion protein: V5-miniTurbo (C terminal on insert)
  Cloning method: Gateway Cloning
  Sequencing primers: 5′ TGAAGCTCCGGTTTTGAACT; 3′ CATTTCCTCCCTCTGCTTCC
Terms and licenses: Academic/Nonprofit Terms; Industry Terms: Not Available to Industry
Depositor comments: These plasmids were generated as part of the Illuminating the Druggable Genome (IDG) program sponsored by the NIH Common Fund. The goal of this program is to identify, gather, and distribute information and resources for proteins that currently are not well-studied yet belong to commonly drug-targeted protein families: protein kinases, non-olfactory G-protein coupled receptors (GPCRs), and ion channels. The IDG program is designed to develop fundamental research tools for understudied proteins, elucidate their function, and disseminate the IDG-related resources and data to the greater scientific community. These lentiviral gateway destination plasmids were generated, as part of the Kinase-Data and Resource Generating Center (DRGC), using the single fragment or multisite gateway cloning technology. They were used for generating proteomics-based protein-interaction and protein-proximity networks that can be accessed through the kinase-DRGC website https://darkkinome.org/. Each plasmid has either an N- or C-terminal fusion protein (Flag/ V5/V5-miniTurbo/V5-TurboID/miniTurbo-V5/TurboID-V5) tagged understudied kinase driven under either a CMV or Ubiquitin (UBC) promoter. All inserts in the pENTR plasmids used to generate the deposited destination plasmids were end-sequenced and insert size validated prior to multi-site gateway cloning. The combined insert size of the single fragment or three fragment destination plasmids were confirmed by restriction digestion (BsrGI, and EcoRV for pDest667; BsrGI, EcoRV, and BstZ17I for pDest663; and BsrGI for pHAGE) and all plasmids were partially sequenced to ensure in-frame ORFs and fusion tags.
How to cite: p667-UBC-AKT1-V5-miniTurbo_IDG-K was a gift from Ben Major (Addgene plasmid # 189889 ; http://n2t.net/addgene:189889 ; RRID:Addgene_189889)
