[The description below was written by a language model from this plasmid's Addgene catalogue record and pLannotate feature annotations shown in this document.]
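Description:
p667-UBC-AKT1-V5-miniTurbo_IDG-K is a lentiviral mammalian expression plasmid built on the pDest667 Gateway destination backbone, carrying human AKT1 fused at its C terminus to a V5-miniTurbo tag. In bacteria it is maintained through a ColE1/pUC-type origin and selected with ampicillin via the bla gene. The feature annotation describes this origin as high copy, whereas the catalogue entry lists the plasmid as low copy. An f1 origin, an SV40 origin and residual lac/lacZα, T3 and T7 elements from the parental cloning vector are also present.

The viral portion has a third-generation layout. An RSV promoter drives a truncated HIV-1 5′ LTR, followed by the Ψ packaging signal with a gag fragment, the RRE for Rev-dependent export of the genomic RNA, and the cPPT/CTS. A second truncated LTR and an SV40 polyadenylation signal close the transfer cassette. Between these elements, attB4, attB1 and attB2 sites mark the junctions left by multisite Gateway assembly: the human ubiquitin C promoter, then the AKT1 coding sequence, then the miniTurbo biotin ligase. The V5 epitope stated in the catalogue is not annotated separately in the feature table. A WPRE follows to enhance transcript expression, and a downstream PGK promoter drives puromycin N-acetyltransferase, allowing selection of stably transduced cells.

MiniTurbo is an engineered, truncated E. coli biotin ligase that biotinylates nearby proteins, so the fusion labels the proteins around AKT1 for capture and mass spectrometry. The plasmid was made within the Illuminating the Druggable Genome kinase resource to generate protein-proximity networks by proximity-dependent biotinylation proteomics.
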