Features (pLannotate 1.2.2; 31 found; start..end, strand, type, name):
     26..130     +  promoter       AmpR promoter: bla
    131..991     +  CDS            AmpR: β-lactamase; bla; confers resistance to ampicillin, carbenicillin, and related antibiotics
   1162..1750    +  rep_origin     ori: high-copy-number ColE1/pMB1/pBR322/pUC origin of replication
   1933..2025    +  CDS            lacI (fragment): lac repressor; lacI; The lac repressor binds to the lac operator to inhibit transcription in E. coli. This inhibition can be relieved by adding lactose or isopropyl-β-D-thiogalactopyranoside (IPTG).
   2038..2059    +  protein_bind   CAP binding site: CAP binding activates transcription in the presence of cAMP. E. coli catabolite activator protein
   2074..2104    +  promoter       lac promoter: promoter for the E. coli lac operon
   2108..2130    +  protein_bind   lac operator (fragment): The lac repressor binds to the lac operator to inhibit transcription in E. coli. This inhibition can be relieved by adding lactose or isopropyl-β-D-thiogalactopyranoside (IPTG). lac repressor encoded by lacI
   2173..2191    +  promoter       T3 promoter: promoter for bacteriophage T3 RNA polymerase
   2219..2445    +  promoter       RSV promoter: Rous sarcoma virus enhancer/promoter
   2446..2626    +  LTR            5' LTR (truncated): truncated 5' long terminal repeat (LTR) from HIV-1
   2673..2798    +  misc_feature   HIV-1 Ψ: packaging signal of human immunodeficiency virus type 1
   2782..3145    +  CDS            HIV-1 gag (fragment): gag protein from human immunodeficiency virus 1; gag
   3291..3524    +  misc_feature   RRE: The Rev response element (RRE) of HIV-1 allows for Rev-dependent mRNA export from the nucleus to the cytoplasm.
   3901..4001    +  CDS            Rev (fragment): human immunodeficiency virus 1 (HIV-1) Rev protein; rev; enhances nuclear export of unspliced and incompletely spliced viral mRNAs
   4020..4136    +  misc_feature   cPPT/CTS: central polypurine tract and central termination sequence of HIV-1
   4168..4188    +  protein_bind   attB4: mutant version of attB; core recombination site for the Gateway® BP reaction BP Clonase™
   4188..5399    +  promoter       UbC promoter: human ubiquitin C promoter
   5401..5418    +  protein_bind   attB1 (fragment): mutant version of attB; core recombination site for the Gateway® BP reaction BP Clonase™
   5424..6863    +  CDS            AKT1 (sequence withheld): AKT1_HUMAN - Also known as PKB, RAC. Experimental evidence at protein level: Swiss-Prot protein existence level 1. AKT1 is one of 3 closely related serine/threonine-protein kinases (AKT1, AKT2 and AKT3) called the AKT kinase, and which regulate many processes including metabolism, proliferation, cell survival, growth and angiogenesis (PubMed:15526160, PubMed:11882383, PubMed:21620960, PubMed:21432781). This is mediated through serine and/or threonine phosphorylation of a range of downstream substrates (PubMed:15526160, PubMed:11882383, PubMed:21620960, PubMed:21432781). Over 100 substrate cand
   6866..6888    -  protein_bind   attB2 (fragment): mutant version of attB; recombination site for the Gateway® BP reaction BP Clonase™
   6939..7709    +  CDS            miniTurbo: N-terminally truncated mutant of the E. coli biotin ligase BioID engineered for improved catalytic efficiency (Branon et al., 2018)
   7764..8352    +  misc_feature   WPRE: woodchuck hepatitis virus posttranscriptional regulatory element
   8366..8865    +  promoter       PGK promoter: mouse phosphoglycerate kinase 1 promoter
   8886..9485    +  CDS            PuroR: puromycin N-acetyltransferase; pac from Streptomyces alboniger; confers resistance to puromycin
   9553..9690    +  CDS            nef (fragment): NEF_HV1LA - Experimental evidence at protein level: Swiss-Prot protein existence level 1. Extracellular Nef protein targets CD4(+) T-lymphocytes for apoptosis by interacting with CXCR4 surface receptors. From Human immunodeficiency virus type 1 group M subtype B (isolate Lai) (HIV-1).
   9676..9856    +  LTR            5' LTR (truncated): truncated 5' long terminal repeat (LTR) from HIV-1
   9928..10049   +  polyA_signal   SV40 poly(A) signal: SV40 polyadenylation signal
  10089..10224   +  rep_origin     SV40 ori: SV40 origin of replication
  10245..10263   -  promoter       T7 promoter: promoter for bacteriophage T7 RNA polymerase
  10271..10426   +  CDS            lacZα (fragment): LacZα fragment of β-galactosidase; lacZ fragment
  10431..10859   +  rep_origin     f1 ori (sequence partly withheld): f1 bacteriophage origin of replication; arrow indicates direction of (+) strand synthesis
>Addgene plasmid #189889 | p667-UBC-AKT1-V5-miniTurbo_IDG-K | addgene full sequence | sequence record 374470 | Addgene NGS Result
AGGTGGCACTTTTCGGGGAAATGTGCGCGGAACCCCTATTTGTTTATTTTTCTAAATACATTCAAATATG
TATCCGCTCATGAGACAATAACCCTGATAAATGCTTCAATAATATTGAAAAAGGAAGAGTATGAGTATTC
AACATTTCCGTGTCGCCCTTATTCCCTTTTTTGCGGCATTTTGCCTTCCTGTTTTTGCTCACCCAGAAAC
GCTGGTGAAAGTAAAAGATGCTGAAGATCAGTTGGGTGCACGAGTGGGTTACATCGAACTGGATCTCAAC
AGCGGTAAGATCCTTGAGAGTTTTCGCCCCGAAGAACGTTTTCCAATGATGAGCACTTTTAAAGTTCTGC
TATGTGGCGCGGTATTATCCCGTATTGACGCCGGGCAAGAGCAACTCGGTCGCCGCATACACTATTCTCA
GAATGACTTGGTTGAGTACTCACCAGTCACAGAAAAGCATCTTACGGATGGCATGACAGTAAGAGAATTA
TGCAGTGCTGCCATAACCATGAGTGATAACACTGCGGCCAACTTACTTCTGACAACGATCGGAGGACCGA
AGGAGCTAACCGCTTTTTTGCACAACATGGGGGATCATGTAACTCGCCTTGATCGTTGGGAACCGGAGCT
GAATGAAGCCATACCAAACGACGAGCGTGACACCACGATGCCTGTAGCAATGGCAACAACGTTGCGCAAA
CTATTAACTGGCGAACTACTTACTCTAGCTTCCCGGCAACAATTAATAGACTGGATGGAGGCGGATAAAG
TTGCAGGACCACTTCTGCGCTCGGCCCTTCCGGCTGGCTGGTTTATTGCTGATAAATCTGGAGCCGGTGA
GCGTGGGTCTCGCGGTATCATTGCAGCACTGGGGCCAGATGGTAAGCCCTCCCGTATCGTAGTTATCTAC
ACGACGGGGAGTCAGGCAACTATGGATGAACGAAATAGACAGATCGCTGAGATAGGTGCCTCACTGATTA
AGCATTGGTAACTGTCAGACCAAGTTTACTCATATATACTTTAGATTGATTTAAAACTTCATTTTTAATT
TAAAAGGATCTAGGTGAAGATCCTTTTTGATAATCTCATGACCAAAATCCCTTAACGTGAGTTTTCGTTC
CACTGAGCGTCAGACCCCGTAGAAAAGATCAAAGGATCTTCTTGAGATCCTTTTTTTCTGCGCGTAATCT
GCTGCTTGCAAACAAAAAAACCACCGCTACCAGCGGTGGTTTGTTTGCCGGATCAAGAGCTACCAACTCT
TTTTCCGAAGGTAACTGGCTTCAGCAGAGCGCAGATACCAAATACTGTTCTTCTAGTGTAGCCGTAGTTA
GGCCACCACTTCAAGAACTCTGTAGCACCGCCTACATACCTCGCTCTGCTAATCCTGTTACCAGTGGCTG
CTGCCAGTGGCGATAAGTCGTGTCTTACCGGGTTGGACTCAAGACGATAGTTACCGGATAAGGCGCAGCG
GTCGGGCTGAACGGGGGGTTCGTGCACACAGCCCAGCTTGGAGCGAACGACCTACACCGAACTGAGATAC
CTACAGCGTGAGCTATGAGAAAGCGCCACGCTTCCCGAAGGGAGAAAGGTGGACAGGTATCCGGTAAGCG
GCAGGGTCGGAACAGGAGAGCGCACGAGGGAGCTTCCAGGGGGAAACGCCTGGTATCTTTATAGTCCTGT
CGGGTTTCGCCACCTCTGACTTGAGCGTCGATTTTTGTGATGCTCGTCAGGGGGGCGGAGCCTATGGAAA
AACGCCAGCAACGCGGCCTTTTTACGGTTCCTGGCCTTTTGCTGGCCTTTTGCTCACATGTTCTTTCCTG
CGTTATCCCCTGATTCTGTGGATAACCGTATTACCGCCTTTGAGTGAGCTGATACCGCTCGCCGCAGCCG
AACGACCGAGCGCAGCGAGTCAGTGAGCGAGGAAGCGGAAGAGCGCCCAATACGCAAACCGCCTCTCCCC
GCGCGTTGGCCGATTCATTAATGCAGCTGGCACGACAGGTTTCCCGACTGGAAAGCGGGCAGTGAGCGCA
ACGCAATTAATGTGAGTTAGCTCACTCATTAGGCACCCCAGGCTTTACACTTTATGCTTCCGGCTCGTAT
GTTGTGTGGAATTGTGAGCGGATAACAATTTCACACAGGAAACAGCTATGACCATGATTACGCCAAGCGC
GCAATTAACCCTCACTAAAGGGAACAAAAGCTGGAGCTGCAAGCTTAATGTAGTCTTATGCAATACTCTT
GTAGTCTTGCAACATGGTAACGATGAGTTAGCAACATGCCTTACAAGGAGAGAAAAAGCACCGTGCATGC
CGATTGGTGGAAGTAAGGTGGTACGATCGTGCCTTATTAGGAAGGCAACAGACGGGTCTGACATGGATTG
GACGAACCACTGAATTGCCGCATTGCAGAGATATTGTATTTAAGTGCCTAGCTCGATACATAAACGGGTC
TCTCTGGTTAGACCAGATCTGAGCCTGGGAGCTCTCTGGCTAACTAGGGAACCCACTGCTTAAGCCTCAA
TAAAGCTTGCCTTGAGTGCTTCAAGTAGTGTGTGCCCGTCTGTTGTGTGACTCTGGTAACTAGAGATCCC
TCAGACCCTTTTAGTCAGTGTGGAAAATCTCTAGCAGTGGCGCCCGAACAGGGACTTGAAAGCGAAAGGG
AAACCAGAGGAGCTCTCTCGACGCAGGACTCGGCTTGCTGAAGCGCGCACGGCAAGAGGCGAGGGGCGGC
GACTGGTGAGTACGCCAAAAATTTTGACTAGCGGAGGCTAGAAGGAGAGAGATGGGTGCGAGAGCGTCAG
TATTAAGCGGGGGAGAATTAGATCGCGATGGGAAAAAATTCGGTTAAGGCCAGGGGGAAAGAAAAAATAT
AAATTAAAACATATAGTATGGGCAAGCAGGGAGCTAGAACGATTCGCAGTTAATCCTGGCCTGTTAGAAA
CATCAGAAGGCTGTAGACAAATACTGGGACAGCTACAACCATCCCTTCAGACAGGATCAGAAGAACTTAG
ATCATTATATAATACAGTAGCAACCCTCTATTGTGTGCATCAAAGGATAGAGATAAAAGACACCAAGGAA
GCTTTAGACAAGATAGAGGAAGAGCAAAACAAAAGTAAGACCACCGCACAGCAAGCGGCCGCTGATCTTC
AGACCTGGAGGAGGAGATATGAGGGACAATTGGAGAAGTGAATTATATAAATATAAAGTAGTAAAAATTG
AACCATTAGGAGTAGCACCCACCAAGGCAAAGAGAAGAGTGGTGCAGAGAGAAAAAAGAGCAGTGGGAAT
AGGAGCTTTGTTCCTTGGGTTCTTGGGAGCAGCAGGAAGCACTATGGGCGCAGCGTCAATGACGCTGACG
GTACAGGCCAGACAATTATTGTCTGGTATAGTGCAGCAGCAGAACAATTTGCTGAGGGCTATTGAGGCGC
AACAGCATCTGTTGCAACTCACAGTCTGGGGCATCAAGCAGCTCCAGGCAAGAATCCTGGCTGTGGAAAG
ATACCTAAAGGATCAACAGCTCCTGGGGATTTGGGGTTGCTCTGGAAAACTCATTTGCACCACTGCTGTG
CCTTGGAATGCTAGTTGGAGTAATAAATCTCTGGAACAGATTTGGAATCACACGACCTGGATGGAGTGGG
ACAGAGAAATTAACAATTACACAAGCTTAATACACTCCTTAATTGAAGAATCGCAAAACCAGCAAGAAAA
GAATGAACAAGAATTATTGGAATTAGATAAATGGGCAAGTTTGTGGAATTGGTTTAACATAACAAATTGG
CTGTGGTATATAAAATTATTCATAATGATAGTAGGAGGCTTGGTAGGTTTAAGAATAGTTTTTGCTGTAC
TTTCTATAGTGAATAGAGTTAGGCAGGGATATTCACCATTATCGTTTCAGACCCACCTCCCAACCCCGAG
GGGACCCGACAGGCCCGAAGGAATAGAAGAAGAAGGTGGAGAGAGAGACAGAGACAGATCCATTCGATTA
GTGAACGGATCTCGACGGTATCGGTTAACTTTTAAAAGAAAAGGGGGGATTGGGGGGTACAGTGCAGGGG
AAAGAATAGTAGACATAATAGCAACAGACATACAAACTAAAGAATTACAAAAACAAATTACAAAATTCAA
AATTTTATCGTCCAGTGTGGTGGAATTCTGCAGATATCAACTTTGTATAGAAAAGTTGGCCTCCGCGCCG
GGTTTTGGCGCCTCCCGCGGGCGCCCCCCTCCTCACGGCGAGCGCTGCCACGTCAGACGAAGGGCGCAGC
GAGCGTCCTGATCCTTCCGCCCGGACGCTCAGGACAGCGGCCCGCTGCTCATAAGACTCGGCCTTAGAAC
CCCAGTATCAGCAGAAGGACATTTTAGGACGGGACTTGGGTGACTCTAGGGCACTGGTTTTCTTTCCAGA
GAGCGGAACAGGCGAGGAAAAGTAGTCCCTTCTCGGCGATTCTGCGGAGGGATCTCCGTGGGGCGGTGAA
CGCCGATGATTATATAAGGACGCGCCGGGTGTGGCACAGCTAGTTCCGTCGCAGCCGGGATTTGGGTCGC
GGTTCTTGTTTGTGGATCGCTGTGATCGTCACTTGGTGAGTAGCGGGCTGCTGGGCTGGCCGGGGCTTTC
GTGGCCGCCGGGCCGCTCGGTGGGACGGAAGCGTGTGGAGAGACCGCCAAGGGCTGTAGTCTGGGTCCGC
GAGCAAGGTTGCCCTGAACTGGGGGTTGGGGGGAGCGCAGCAAAATGGCGGCTGTTCCCGAGTCTTGAAT
GGAAGACGCTTGTGAGGCGGGCTGTGAGGTCGTTGAAACAAGGTGGGGGGCATGGTGGGCGGCAAGAACC
CAAGGTCTTGAGGCCTTCGCTAATGCGGGAAAGCTCTTATTCGGGTGAGATGGGCTGGGGCACCATCTGG
GGACCCTGACGTGAAGTTTGTCACTGACTGGAGAACTCGGTTTGTCGTCTGTTGCGGGGGCGGCAGTTAT
GGCGGTGCCGTTGGGCAGTGCACCCGTACCTTTGGGAGCGCGCGCCCTCGTCGTGTCGTGACGTCACCCG
TTCTGTTGGCTTATAATGCAGGGTGGGGCCACCTGCCGGTAGGTGTGCGGTAGGCTTTTCTCCGTCGCAG
GACGCAGGGTTCGGGCCTAGGGTAGGCTCTCCTGAATCGACAGGCGCCGGACCTCTGGTGAGGGGAGGGA
TAAGTGAGGCGTCAGTTTCTTTGGTCGGTTTTATGTACCTATCTTCTTAAGTAGCTGAAGCTCCGGTTTT
GAACTATGCGCTCGGGGTTGGCGAGTGTGTTTTGTGAAGTTTTTTAGGCACCTTTTGAAATGTAATCATT
TGGGTCAATATGTAATTTTCAGTGTTAGACTAGTAAATTGTCCGCTAAATTCTGGCCGTTTTTGGCTTTT
TTGTTAGACACAAGTTTGTACAAAAAAGTTGGC
[1440 nt withheld, positions 5424-6863]
TGCCCAACTTTCTTGTACAAAGTGGGCGGCAAGCCCATCCCCAACCCCCTGCTGGGCCTGGACAGCACCG
CTAGCATCCCGCTGCTGAACGCTAAACAGATTCTGGGACAGCTGGACGGCGGGAGCGTGGCAGTCCTGCC
TGTGGTCGACTCCACCAATCAGTACCTGCTGGATCGAATCGGCGAGCTGAAGAGTGGGGATGCTTGCATT
GCAGAATATCAGCAGGCAGGGAGAGGAAGCAGAGGGAGGAAATGGTTCTCTCCTTTTGGAGCTAACCTGT
ACCTGAGTATGTTTTGGCGCCTGAAGCGGGGACCAGCAGCAATCGGCCTGGGCCCGGTCATCGGAATTGT
CATGGCAGAAGCGCTGCGAAAGCTGGGAGCAGACAAGGTGCGAGTCAAATGGCCCAATGACCTGTATCTG
CAGGATAGAAAGCTGGCAGGCATCCTGGTGGAGCTGGCCGGAATAACAGGCGATGCTGCACAGATCGTCA
TTGGCGCCGGGATTAACGTGGCTATGAGGCGCGTGGAGGAAAGCGTGGTCAATCAGGGCTGGATCACACT
GCAGGAAGCAGGGATTAACCTGGACAGGAATACTCTGGCCGCTATGCTGATCCGAGAGCTGCGGGCAGCC
CTGGAACTGTTCGAGCAGGAAGGCCTGGCTCCATATCTGTCACGGTGGGAGAAGCTGGATAACTTCATCA
ATAGACCCGTGAAGCTGATCATTGGGGACAAAGAGATTTTCGGGATTAGCCGGGGGATTGATAAACAGGG
AGCCCTGCTGCTGGAACAGGACGGAGTTATCAAACCCTGGATGGGCGGAGAAATCAGTCTGCGGTCTGCC
GAAAAGTAAGCCAACTTTATTATACATAGTTGATATCCAGCACAGTGGCGGCCGCTCGACAATCAACCTC
TGGATTACAAAATTTGTGAAAGATTGACTGGTATTCTTAACTATGTTGCTCCTTTTACGCTATGTGGATA
CGCTGCTTTAATGCCTTTGTATCATGCTATTGCTTCCCGTATGGCTTTCATTTTCTCCTCCTTGTATAAA
TCCTGGTTGCTGTCTCTTTATGAGGAGTTGTGGCCCGTTGTCAGGCAACGTGGCGTGGTGTGCACTGTGT
TTGCTGACGCAACCCCCACTGGTTGGGGCATTGCCACCACCTGTCAGCTCCTTTCCGGGACTTTCGCTTT
CCCCCTCCCTATTGCCACGGCGGAACTCATCGCCGCCTGCCTTGCCCGCTGCTGGACAGGGGCTCGGCTG
TTGGGCACTGACAATTCCGTGGTGTTGTCGGGGAAGCTGACGTCCTTTCCATGGCTGCTCGCCTGTGTTG
CCACCTGGATTCTGCGCGGGACGTCCTTCTGCTACGTCCCTTCGGCCCTCAATCCAGCGGACCTTCCTTC
CCGCGGCCTGCTGCCGGCTCTGCGGCCTCTTCCGCGTCTTCGCCTTCGCCCTCAGACGAGTCGGATCTCC
CTTTGGGCCGCCTCCCCGCCTGGAATTCTACCGGGTAGGGGAGGCGCTTTTCCCAAGGCAGTCTGGAGCA
TGCGCTTTAGCAGCCCCGCTGGGCACTTGGCGCTACACAAGTGGCCTCTGGCCTCGCACACATTCCACAT
CCACCGGTAGGCGCCAACCGGCTCCGTTCTTTGGTGGCCCCTTCGCGCCACCTTCTACTCCTCCCCTAGT
CAGGAAGTTCCCCCCCGCCCCGCAGCTCGCGTCGTGCAGGACGTGACAAATGGAAGTAGCACGTCTCACT
AGTCTCGTGCAGATGGACAGCACCGCTGAGCAATGGAAGCGGGTAGGCCTTTGGGGCAGCGGCCAATAGC
AGCTTTGCTCCTTCGCTTTCTGGGCTCAGAGGCTGGGAAGGGGTGGGTCCGGGGGCGGGCTCAGGGGCGG
GCTCAGGGGCGGGGCGGGCGCCCGAAGGTCCTCCGGAGGCCCGGCATTCTGCACGCTTCAAAAGCGCACG
TCTGCCGCGCTGTTCTCCTCTTCCTCATCTCCGGGCCTTTCGACCTGCAGCCCAAGCTTACCATGACCGA
GTACAAGCCCACGGTGCGCCTCGCCACCCGCGACGACGTCCCCAGGGCCGTACGCACCCTCGCCGCCGCG
TTCGCCGACTACCCCGCCACGCGCCACACCGTCGATCCGGACCGCCACATCGAGCGGGTCACCGAGCTGC
AAGAACTCTTCCTCACGCGCGTCGGGCTCGACATCGGCAAGGTGTGGGTCGCGGACGACGGCGCCGCGGT
GGCGGTCTGGACCACGCCGGAGAGCGTCGAAGCGGGGGCGGTGTTCGCCGAGATCGGCCCGCGCATGGCC
GAGTTGAGCGGTTCCCGGCTGGCCGCGCAGCAACAGATGGAAGGCCTCCTGGCGCCGCACCGGCCCAAGG
AGCCCGCGTGGTTCCTGGCCACCGTCGGCGTCTCGCCCGACCACCAGGGCAAGGGTCTGGGCAGCGCCGT
CGTGCTCCCCGGAGTGGAGGCGGCCGAGCGCGCCGGGGTGCCCGCCTTCCTGGAGACCTCCGCGCCCCGC
AACCTCCCCTTCTACGAGCGGCTCGGCTTCACCGTCACCGCCGACGTCGAGGTGCCCGAAGGACCGCGCA
CCTGGTGCATGACCCGCAAGCCCGGTGCCTGACGCCCGCCCCACGACCCGCAGCGCCCGACCGAAAGGAG
CGCACGACCCCATGCATCTCGAGGGCCCGGTACCTTTAAGACCAATGACTTACAAGGCAGCTGTAGATCT
TAGCCACTTTTTAAAAGAAAAGGGGGGACTGGAAGGGCTAGCTCACTCCCAACGAAGACAAGATCTGCTT
TTTGCTTGTACTGGGTCTCTCTGGTTAGACCAGATCTGAGCCTGGGAGCTCTCTGGCTAACTAGGGAACC
CACTGCTTAAGCCTCAATAAAGCTTGCCTTGAGTGCTTCAAGTAGTGTGTGCCCGTCTGTTGTGTGACTC
TGGTAACTAGAGATCCCTCAGACCCTTTTAGTCAGTGTGGAAAATCTCTAGCAGTAGTAGTTCATGTCAT
CTTATTATTCAGTATTTATAACTTGCAAAGAAATGAATATCAGAGAGTGAGAGGAACTTGTTTATTGCAG
CTTATAATGGTTACAAATAAAGCAATAGCATCACAAATTTCACAAATAAAGCATTTTTTTCACTGCATTC
TAGTTGTGGTTTGTCCAAACTCATCAATGTATCTTATCATGTCTGGCTCTAGCTATCCCGCCCCTAACTC
CGCCCATCCCGCCCCTAACTCCGCCCAGTTCCGCCCATTCTCCGCCCCATGGCTGACTAATTTTTTTTAT
TTATGCAGAGGCCGAGGCCGCCTCGGCCTCTGAGCTATTCCAGAAGTAGTGAGGAGGCTTTTTTGGAGGC
CTAGGGACGTACCCAATTCGCCCTATAGTGAGTCGTATTACGCGCGCTCACTGGCCGTCGTTTTACAACG
TCGTGACTGGGAAAACCCTGGCGTTACCCAACTTAATCGCCTTGCAGCACATCCCCCTTTCGCCAGCTGG
CGTAATAGCGAAGAGGCCCGCACCGATCGCCCTTCCCAACAGTTGCGCAGCCTGAATGGCGAATGGG
[124 nt withheld, positions 10431-10554]
C
[91 nt withheld, positions 10556-10646]
A
[49 nt withheld, positions 10648-10696]
CCTTTGACGTTGGAGTCCACGTTCTTT
[37 nt withheld, positions 10724-10760]
ACCCTATCTCGGTCTATTCTTTTGATTTATAAGGGATTTTGCCGATTTCGGCCTATTGGTTAAAAAATGA
GCTGATTTAACAAAAATTTAACGCGAATTTTAACAAAATATTAACGCTTACAATTT
